LOCUS       Exported 8656 bp ds-DNA circular SYN 12-MAY-2021
DEFINITION  synthetic circular DNA
ACCESSION   .
VERSION     .
KEYWORDS    EC.SurA.pTYB1.a21-428.wt
SOURCE      synthetic DNA construct
  ORGANISM  synthetic DNA construct
REFERENCE   1 (bases 1 to 8656)
  AUTHORS   Bitto E, McKay DB
  TITLE     Crystallographic structure of SurA, a molecular chaperone that
            facilitates folding of outer membrane porins.
  JOURNAL   Structure. 2002 Nov . 10(11):1489-98.
  PUBMED    12429090
REFERENCE   2 (bases 1 to 8656)
  AUTHORS   .
  TITLE     Direct Submission
  JOURNAL   Exported May 12, 2021 from SnapGene Server 1.1.58
            http://www.snapgene.com
FEATURES             Location/Qualifiers
     source          1..8656
                     /organism="synthetic DNA construct"
                     /mol_type="other DNA"
     promoter        35..139
                     /gene="bla"
                     /label=AmpR promoter
     CDS             140..1000
                     /codon_start=1
                     /gene="bla"
                     /product="beta-lactamase"
                     /label=AmpR
                     /note="confers resistance to ampicillin, carbenicillin, and
                     related antibiotics"
                     /translation="MSIQHFRVALIPFFAAFCLPVFAHPETLVKVKDAEDQLGARVGYI
                     ELDLNSGKILESFRPEERSPMMSTFKVLLCGAVLSRVDAGQEQLGRRIHYSQNDLVEYS
                     PVTEKHLTDGMTVRELCSAAITMSDNTAANLLLTTIGGPKELTAFLHNMGDHVTRLDRW
                     EPELNEAIPNDERDTTMPVAMATTLRKLLTGELLTLASRQQLIDWMEADKVAGPLLRSA
                     LPAGWFIADKSGAGERGSRGIIAALGPDGKPSRIVVIYTTGSQATMDERNRQIAEIGAS
                     LIKHW"
     primer_bind     complement(358..377)
                     /label=Amp-R
                     /note="Ampicillin resistance gene, reverse primer"
     rep_origin      complement(1042..1555)
                     /direction=LEFT
                     /label=M13 ori
                     /note="M13 bacteriophage origin of replication; arrow
                     indicates direction of (+) strand synthesis"
     primer_bind     complement(1237..1258)
                     /label=F1ori-F
                     /note="F1 origin, forward primer"
     primer_bind     1449..1468
                     /label=F1ori-R
                     /note="F1 origin, reverse primer"
     rep_origin      1666..2254
                     /direction=RIGHT
                     /label=ori
                     /note="high-copy-number ColE1/pMB1/pBR322/pUC origin of
                     replication"
     primer_bind     2155..2174
                     /label=pBR322ori-F
                     /note="pBR322 origin, forward primer"
     primer_bind     2408..2425
                     /label=L4440
                     /note="L4440 vector, forward primer"
     primer_bind     complement(2447..2466)
                     /label=pRS-marker
                     /note="pRS vectors, use to sequence yeast selectable
                     marker"
     primer_bind     2607..2629
                     /label=pGEX 3'
                     /note="pGEX vectors, reverse primer"
     CDS             complement(2623..2814)
                     /codon_start=1
                     /gene="rop"
                     /product="Rop protein, which maintains plasmids at low copy
                     number"
                     /label=rop
                     /translation="MTKQEKTALNMARFIRSQTLTLLEKLNELDADEQADICESLHDHA
                     DELYRSCLARFGDDGENL"
     CDS             complement(3371..4453)
                     /codon_start=1
                     /gene="lacI"
                     /product="lac repressor"
                     /label=lacI
                     /note="The lac repressor binds to the lac operator to
                     inhibit transcription in E. coli. This inhibition can be
                     relieved by adding lactose or
                     isopropyl-beta-D-thiogalactopyranoside (IPTG)."
                     /translation="MKPVTLYDVAEYAGVSYQTVSRVVNQASHVSAKTREKVEAAMAEL
                     NYIPNRVAQQLAGKQSLLIGVATSSLALHAPSQIVAAIKSRADQLGASVVVSMVERSGV
                     EACKAAVHNLLAQRVSGLIINYPLDDQDAIAVEAACTNVPALFLDVSDQTPINSIIFSH
                     EDGTRLGVEHLVALGHQQIALLAGPLSSVSARLRLAGWHKYLTRNQIQPIAEREGDWSA
                     MSGFQQTMQMLNEGIVPTAMLVANDQMALGAMRAITESGLRVGADISVVGYDDTEDSSC
                     YIPPLTTIKQDFRLLGQTSVDRLLQLSQGQAVKGNQLLPVSLVKRKTTLAPNTQTASPR
                     ALADSLMQLARQVSRLESGQ"
     primer_bind     4415..4434
                     /label=LacI-R
                     /note="LacI, reverse primer"
     promoter        complement(4454..4531)
                     /gene="lacI"
                     /label=lacI promoter
     terminator      4684..4770
                     /gene="Escherichia coli rrnB"
                     /label=rrnB T1 terminator
                     /note="transcription terminator T1 from the E. coli rrnB
                     gene"
     terminator      4867..4953
                     /gene="Escherichia coli rrnB"
                     /label=rrnB T1 terminator
                     /note="transcription terminator T1 from the E. coli rrnB
                     gene"
     terminator      5050..5136
                     /gene="Escherichia coli rrnB"
                     /label=rrnB T1 terminator
                     /note="transcription terminator T1 from the E. coli rrnB
                     gene"
     terminator      5233..5319
                     /gene="Escherichia coli rrnB"
                     /label=rrnB T1 terminator
                     /note="transcription terminator T1 from the E. coli rrnB
                     gene"
     terminator      5416..5502
                     /gene="Escherichia coli rrnB"
                     /label=rrnB T1 terminator
                     /note="transcription terminator T1 from the E. coli rrnB
                     gene"
     primer_bind     5637..5656
                     /label=T7
                     /note="T7 promoter, forward primer"
     promoter        5637..5655
                     /label=T7 promoter
                     /note="promoter for bacteriophage T7 RNA polymerase"
     protein_bind    5656..5680
                     /label=lac operator
                     /bound_moiety="lac repressor encoded by lacI"
                     /note="The lac repressor binds to the lac operator to
                     inhibit transcription in E. coli. This inhibition can be
                     relieved by adding lactose or
                     isopropyl-beta-D-thiogalactopyranoside (IPTG)."
     RBS             5695..5717
                     /note="efficient ribosome binding site from bacteriophage
                     T7 gene 10 (Olins and Rangwala, 1989)"
     CDS             6955..7773
                     /codon_start=1
                     /gene="Saccharomyces cerevisiae VMA1"
                     /product="5' region of the intein from the yeast Vma1
                     subunit of the vacuolar ATPase (Chong et al., 1998)"
                     /label=Sce VMA intein 5' region
                     /translation="CFAKGTNVLMADGSIECIENIEVGNKVMGKDGRPREVIKLPRGRE
                     TMYSVVQKSQHRAHKSDSSREVPELLKFTCNATHELVVRTPRSVRRLSRTIKGVEYFEV
                     ITFEMGQKKAPDGRIVELVKEVSKSYPISEGPERANELVESYRKASNKAYFEWTIEARD
                     LSLLGSHVRKATYQTYAPILYENDHFFDYMQKSKFHLTIEGPKVLAYLLGLWIGDGLSD
                     RATFSVDSRDTSLMERVTEYAEKLNLCAEYKDRKEPQVAKTVNLYSKVVRG"
     CDS             8229..8240
                     /codon_start=1
                     /product="Factor Xa recognition and cleavage site"
                     /label=Factor Xa site
                     /translation="IEGR"
     CDS             8350..8505
                     /codon_start=1
                     /gene="Bacillus circulans chiA"
                     /product="chitin binding domain from chitinase A1 (Watanabe
                     et al., 1994)"
                     /label=CBD
                     /translation="TTNPGVSAWQVNTAYTAGQLVTYNGKTYKCLQPHTSLAGWEPSNV
                     PALWQLQ"
     primer_bind     complement(8570..8588)
                     /label=T7 Term
                     /note="T7 terminator, reverse primer"
     terminator      8584..8631
                     /label=T7 terminator
                     /note="transcription terminator for bacteriophage T7 RNA
                     polymerase"
ORIGIN
        1 aactacgtca ggtggcactt ttcggggaaa tgtgcgcgga acccctattt gtttattttt
       61 ctaaatacat tcaaatatgt atccgctcat gagacaataa ccctgataaa tgcttcaata
      121 atattgaaaa aggaagagta tgagtattca acatttccgt gtcgccctta ttcccttttt
      181 tgcggcattt tgccttcctg tttttgctca cccagaaacg ctggtgaaag taaaagatgc
      241 tgaagatcag ttgggtgcac gagtgggtta catcgaactg gatctcaaca gcggtaagat
      301 ccttgagagt tttcgccccg aagaacgttc tccaatgatg agcactttta aagttctgct
      361 atgtggcgcg gtattatccc gtgttgacgc cgggcaagag caactcggtc gccgcataca
      421 ctattctcag aatgacttgg ttgagtactc accagtcaca gaaaagcatc ttacggatgg
      481 catgacagta agagaattat gcagtgctgc cataaccatg agtgataaca ctgcggccaa
      541 cttacttctg acaacgatcg gaggaccgaa ggagctaacc gcttttttgc acaacatggg
      601 ggatcatgta actcgccttg atcgttggga accggagctg aatgaagcca taccaaacga
      661 cgagcgtgac accacgatgc ctgtagcaat ggcaacaacg ttgcgcaaac tattaactgg
      721 cgaactactt actctagctt cccggcaaca attaatagac tggatggagg cggataaagt
      781 tgcaggacca cttctgcgct cggcccttcc ggctggctgg tttattgctg ataaatctgg
      841 agccggtgag cgtgggtctc gcggtatcat tgcagcactg gggccagatg gtaagccctc
      901 ccgtatcgta gttatctaca cgacggggag tcaggcaact atggatgaac gaaatagaca
      961 gatcgctgag ataggtgcct cactgattaa gcattggtaa ctgtcagacc aagtttactc
     1021 atatatactt tagattgatt taccccggtt gataatcaga aaagccccaa aaacaggaag
     1081 attgtataag caaatattta aattgtaaac gttaatattt tgttaaaatt cgcgttaaat
     1141 ttttgttaaa tcagctcatt ttttaaccaa taggccgaaa tcggcaaaat cccttataaa
     1201 tcaaaagaat agcccgagat agggttgagt gttgttccag tttggaacaa gagtccacta
     1261 ttaaagaacg tggactccaa cgtcaaaggn nnnnnnnnnn nnnnnnnnnn nnnnnnnnnn
     1321 nnnnnnnnnn nnnnnnnnnn nnnnnnnnnn nnnnnnnnnn nnnnnnnnnn nnnnnnnnnn
     1381 nnnnnnnnnn nnnnnnnnnn nnnnnnnnnn nnnnnnnnnn nnnnnnnnnn gnnnnnnnnn
     1441 nnnnnnnnnn nnnnnnnnnn nnnnnnnnnn nnnnnnnnnn nnnnnnnnnn nnnnnnnnnn
     1501 nnnnnnnnnn nnnnnnnnnn nnnnnnnnnn nnnnnnnnnn nnnnnnnnnn nnnnnnaaag
     1561 gatctaggtg aagatccttt ttgataatct catgaccaaa atcccttaac gtgagttttc
     1621 gttccactga gcgtcagacc ccgtagaaaa gatcaaagga tcttcttgag atcctttttt
     1681 tctgcgcgta atctgctgct tgcaaacaaa aaaaccaccg ctaccagcgg tggtttgttt
     1741 gccggatcaa gagctaccaa ctctttttcc gaaggtaact ggcttcagca gagcgcagat
     1801 accaaatact gtccttctag tgtagccgta gttaggccac cacttcaaga actctgtagc
     1861 accgcctaca tacctcgctc tgctaatcct gttaccagtg gctgctgcca gtggcgataa
     1921 gtcgtgtctt accgggttgg actcaagacg atagttaccg gataaggcgc agcggtcggg
     1981 ctgaacgggg ggttcgtgca cacagcccag cttggagcga acgacctaca ccgaactgag
     2041 atacctacag cgtgagctat gagaaagcgc cacgcttccc gaagggagaa aggcggacag
     2101 gtatccggta agcggcaggg tcggaacagg agagcgcacg agggagcttc cagggggaaa
     2161 cgcctggtat ctttatagtc ctgtcgggtt tcgccacctc tgacttgagc gtcgattttt
     2221 gtgatgctcg tcaggggggc ggagcctatg gaaaaacgcc agcaacgcgg cctttttacg
     2281 gttcctggcc ttttgctggc cttttgctca catgttcttt cctgcgttat cccctgattc
     2341 tgtggataac cgtattaccg cctttgagtg agctgatacc gctcgccgca gccgaacgac
     2401 cgagcgcagc gagtcagtga gcgaggaagc tatggtgcac tctcagtaca atctgctctg
     2461 atgccgcata gttaagccag tatacactcc gctatcgcta cgtgactggg tcatggctgc
     2521 gccccgacac ccgccaacac ccgctgacgc gccctgacgg gcttgtctgc tcccggcatc
     2581 cgcttacaga caagctgtga ccgtctccgg gagctgcatg tgtcagaggt tttcaccgtc
     2641 atcaccgaaa cgcgcgaggc agctgcggta aagctcatca gcgtggtcgt gcagcgattc
     2701 acagatgtct gcctgttcat ccgcgtccag ctcgttgagt ttctccagaa gcgttaatgt
     2761 ctggcttctg ataaagcggg ccatgttaag ggcggttttt tcctgtttgg tcactgatgc
     2821 ctccgtgtaa gggggatttc tgttcatggg ggtaatgata ccgatgaaac gagagaggat
     2881 gctcacgata cgggttactg atgatgaaca tgcccggtta ctggaacgtt gtgagggtaa
     2941 acaactggcg gtatggatgc ggcgggacca gagaaaaatc actcagggtc aatgccagcc
     3001 gaacgccagc aagacgtagc ccagcgcgtc ggccgccatg ccggcgataa tggcctgctt
     3061 ctcgccgaaa cgtttggtgg cgggaccagt gacgaaggct tgagcgaggg cgtgcaagat
     3121 tccgaatacc gcaagcgaca ggccgatcat cgtcgcgctc cagcgaaagc ggtcctcgcc
     3181 gaaaatgacc cagagcgctg ccggcacctg tcctacgagt tgcatgataa agaagacagt
     3241 cataagtgcg gcgacgatag tcatgccccg cgcccaccgg aaggagctga ctgggttgaa
     3301 ggctctcaag ggcatcggtc gagatcccgg tgcctaatga gtgagctaac ttacattaat
     3361 tgcgttgcgc tcactgcccg ctttccagtc gggaaacctg tcgtgccagc tgcattaatg
     3421 aatcggccaa cgcgcgggga gaggcggttt gcgtattggg cgccagggtg gtttttcttt
     3481 tcaccagtga gacgggcaac agctgattgc ccttcaccgc ctggccctga gagagttgca
     3541 gcaagcggtc cacgctggtt tgccccagca ggcgaaaatc ctgtttgatg gtggttaacg
     3601 gcgggatata acatgagctg tcttcggtat cgtcgtatcc cactaccgag atatccgcac
     3661 caacgcgcag cccggactcg gtaatggcgc gcattgcgcc cagcgccatc tgatcgttgg
     3721 caaccagcat cgcagtggga acgatgccct cattcagcat ttgcatggtt tgttgaaaac
     3781 cggacatggc actccagtcg ccttcccgtt ccgctatcgg ctgaatttga ttgcgagtga
     3841 gatatttatg ccagccagcc agacgcagac gcgccgagac agaacttaat gggcccgcta
     3901 acagcgcgat ttgctggtga cccaatgcga ccagatgctc cacgcccagt cgcgtaccgt
     3961 cttcatggga gaaaataata ctgttgatgg gtgtctggtc agagacatca agaaataacg
     4021 ccggaacatt agtgcaggca gcttccacag caatggcatc ctggtcatcc agcggatagt
     4081 taatgatcag cccactgacg cgttgcgcga gaagattgtg caccgccgct ttacaggctt
     4141 cgacgccgct tcgttctacc atcgacacca ccacgctggc acccagttga tcggcgcgag
     4201 atttaatcgc cgcgacaatt tgcgacggcg cgtgcagggc cagactggag gtggcaacgc
     4261 caatcagcaa cgactgtttg cccgccagtt gttgtgccac gcggttggga atgtaattca
     4321 gctccgccat cgccgcttcc actttttccc gcgttttcgc agaaacgtgg ctggcctggt
     4381 tcaccacgcg ggaaacggtc tgataagaga caccggcata ctctgcgaca tcgtataacg
     4441 ttactggttt cacattcacc accctgaatt gactctcttc cgggcgctat catgccatac
     4501 cgcgaaaggt tttgcgccat tcgatggtgt ccgggatctc gacgctctcc cttatgcgac
     4561 tcctgcatta ggaagcagcc cagtagtagg ttgaggccgt tgagcaccgc cgccgcaagg
     4621 aatggtgcat gccggcatgc cgccctttcg tcttcaagaa ttaattccca attccccagg
     4681 catcaaataa aacgaaaggc tcagtcgaaa gactgggcct ttcgttttat ctgttgtttg
     4741 tcggtgaacg ctctcctgag taggacaaat ccgccgggag cggatttgaa cgttgcgaag
     4801 caacggcccg gagggtggcg ggcaggacgc ccgccataaa ctgccaggaa ttaattcccc
     4861 aggcatcaaa taaaacgaaa ggctcagtcg aaagactggg cctttcgttt tatctgttgt
     4921 ttgtcggtga acgctctcct gagtaggaca aatccgccgg gagcggattt gaacgttgcg
     4981 aagcaacggc ccggagggtg gcgggcagga cgcccgccat aaactgccag gaattaattc
     5041 cccaggcatc aaataaaacg aaaggctcag tcgaaagact gggcctttcg ttttatctgt
     5101 tgtttgtcgg tgaacgctct cctgagtagg acaaatccgc cgggagcgga tttgaacgtt
     5161 gcgaagcaac ggcccggagg gtggcgggca ggacgcccgc cataaactgc caggaattaa
     5221 ttccccaggc atcaaataaa acgaaaggct cagtcgaaag actgggcctt tcgttttatc
     5281 tgttgtttgt cggtgaacgc tctcctgagt aggacaaatc cgccgggagc ggatttgaac
     5341 gttgcgaagc aacggcccgg agggtggcgg gcaggacgcc cgccataaac tgccaggaat
     5401 taattcccca ggcatcaaat aaaacgaaag gctcagtcga aagactgggc ctttcgtttt
     5461 atctgttgtt tgtcggtgaa cgctctcctg agtaggacaa atccgccggg agcggatttg
     5521 aacgttgcga agcaacggcc cggagggtgg cgggcaggac gcccgccata aactgccagg
     5581 aattggggat cggaattaat tcccggttta aaccggggat ctcgatcccg cgaaattaat
     5641 acgactcact ataggggaat tgtgagcgga taacaattcc cctctagaaa taattttgtt
     5701 taactttaag aaggagatat acatatggcc ccccaggtag tcgataaagt cgcagccgtc
     5761 gtcaataacg gcgtcgtgct ggaaagcgac gttgatggat taatgcagtc ggtaaaactg
     5821 aacgctgctc aggcaaggca gcaacttcct gatgacgcga cgctgcgcca ccaaatcatg
     5881 gaacgtttga tcatggatca aatcatcctg cagatggggc agaaaatggg agtgaaaatc
     5941 tccgatgagc agctggatca ggcgattgct aacatcgcga aacagaacaa catgacgctg
     6001 gatcagatgc gcagccgtct ggcttacgat ggactgaact acaacaccta tcgtaaccag
     6061 atccgcaaag agatgattat ctctgaagtg cgtaacaacg aggtgcgtcg tcgcatcacc
     6121 atcctgccgc aggaagtcga atccctggcg cagcaggtgg gtaaccaaaa cgacgccagc
     6181 actgagctga acctgagcca catcctgatc ccgctgccgg aaaacccgac ctctgatcag
     6241 gtgaacgaag cggaaagcca ggcgcgcgcc attgtcgatc aggcgcgtaa cggcgctgat
     6301 ttcggtaagc tggcgattgc tcattctgcc gaccagcagg cgctgaacgg cggccagatg
     6361 ggctggggcc gtattcagga gttgcccggg atcttcgccc aggcattaag caccgcgaag
     6421 aaaggcgaca ttgttggccc gattcgttcc ggcgttggct tccatattct gaaagttaac
     6481 gacctgcgcg gcgaaagcaa aaatatctcg gtgaccgaag ttcatgctcg ccatattctg
     6541 ctgaaaccgt cgccgatcat gactgacgaa caggcccgtg tgaaactgga acagattgct
     6601 gctgatatca agagtggtaa aacgactttt gctgccgcag cgaaagagtt ctctcaggat
     6661 ccaggctctg ctaaccaggg cggcgatctc ggctgggcta caccagatat tttcgatccg
     6721 gccttccgtg acgccctgac tcgcctgaac aaaggtcaaa tgagtgcacc ggttcactct
     6781 tcattcggct ggcatttaat cgaactgctg gatacccgta atgtcgataa aaccgacgct
     6841 gcgcagaaag atcgtgcata ccgcatgctg atgaaccgta agttctcgga agaagcagca
     6901 agctggatgc aggaacaacg tgccagcgcc tacgttaaaa tcctgagcaa cgggtgcttt
     6961 gccaagggta ccaatgtttt aatggcggat gggtctattg aatgtattga aaacattgag
     7021 gttggtaata aggtcatggg taaagatggc agacctcgtg aggtaattaa attgcccaga
     7081 ggaagagaaa ctatgtacag cgtcgtgcag aaaagtcagc acagagccca caaaagtgac
     7141 tcaagtcgtg aagtgccaga attactcaag tttacgtgta atgcgaccca tgagttggtt
     7201 gttagaacac ctcgtagtgt ccgccgtttg tctcgtacca ttaagggtgt cgaatatttt
     7261 gaagttatta cttttgagat gggccaaaag aaagcccccg acggtagaat tgttgagctt
     7321 gtcaaggaag tttcaaagag ctacccaata tctgaggggc ctgagagagc caacgaatta
     7381 gtagaatcct atagaaaggc ttcaaataaa gcttattttg agtggactat tgaggccaga
     7441 gatctttctc tgttgggttc ccatgttcgt aaagctacct accagactta cgctccaatt
     7501 ctttatgaga atgaccactt tttcgactac atgcaaaaaa gtaagtttca tctcaccatt
     7561 gaaggtccaa aagtacttgc ttatttactt ggtttatgga ttggtgatgg attgtctgac
     7621 agggcaactt tttcggttga ttccagagat acttctttga tggaacgtgt tactgaatat
     7681 gctgaaaagt tgaatttgtg cgccgagtat aaggacagaa aagaaccaca agttgccaaa
     7741 actgttaatt tgtactctaa agttgtcaga ggtaatggta ttcgcaataa tcttaatact
     7801 gagaatccat tatgggacgc tattgttggc ttaggattct tgaaggacgg tgtcaaaaat
     7861 attccttctt tcttgtctac ggacaatatc ggtactcgtg aaacatttct tgctggtcta
     7921 attgattctg atggctatgt tactgatgag catggtatta aagcaacaat aaagacaatt
     7981 catacttctg tcagagatgg tttggtttcc cttgctcgtt ctttaggctt agtagtctcg
     8041 gttaacgcag aacctgctaa ggttgacatg aatgtcacca aacataaaat tagttatgct
     8101 atttatatgt ctggtggaga tgttttgctt aacgttcttt cgaagtgtgc cggctctaaa
     8161 aaattcaggc ctgctcccgc cgctgctttt gcacgtgagt gccgcggatt ttatttcgag
     8221 ttacaagaat tgaaggaaga cgattattat gggattactt tatctgatga ttctgatcat
     8281 cagtttttgc ttggatccca ggttgtcgtc catgcatgcg gtggcctgac cggtctgaac
     8341 tcaggcctca cgacaaatcc tggtgtatcc gcttggcagg tcaacacagc ttatactgcg
     8401 ggacaattgg tcacatataa cggcaagacg tataaatgtt tgcagcccca cacctccttg
     8461 gcaggatggg aaccatccaa cgttcctgcc ttgtggcagc ttcaatgact gcaggaaggg
     8521 gatccggctg ctaacaaagc ccgaaaggaa gctgagttgg ctgctgccac cgctgagcaa
     8581 taactagcat aaccccttgg ggcctctaaa cgggtcttga ggggtttttt gctgaaagga
     8641 ggaactatat ccggat
//
