[The description below was written by a language model from this plasmid's Addgene catalogue record and the feature table of its GenBank file.]
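Description:
EC.SurA.pTYB1.a21-428.wt is a bacterial expression plasmid built on the New England Biolabs pTYB1 backbone, an intein-fusion vector for producing and purifying recombinant protein in E. coli. It is selected with ampicillin through the bla gene and replicates from a ColE1/pMB1-family origin. The catalogue lists it as high copy, although the feature table also annotates a rop gene, which normally moderates copy number. An M13 phage origin is present as well, which allows single-stranded DNA production with helper phage.

The insert is wild-type Escherichia coli surA, about 1.2 kb, cloned between NdeI and KpnI sites that were both retained. The construct name suggests that residues 21–428 are encoded, which would correspond to the periplasmic chaperone without its N-terminal signal peptide, though the record does not spell this out. The insert itself is not annotated in the feature table, but it fits the unannotated gap between the T7 gene 10 ribosome binding site and the intein. Expression is driven by a T7 promoter with an adjacent lac operator. The plasmid-borne lacI keeps transcription repressed until IPTG induction in a host supplying T7 RNA polymerase. Five tandem rrnB T1 terminators upstream insulate the cassette from read-through, and a T7 terminator closes it.

SurA is fused at its C terminus to the Saccharomyces cerevisiae VMA1 intein followed by a Bacillus circulans chitin-binding domain. This arrangement lets the fusion be captured on chitin resin and the target released by intein self-cleavage, typically induced with a thiol, leaving SurA without an affinity tag. A short Factor Xa site is also annotated within the fusion region. The associated publication reports the crystal structure of SurA, so the plasmid was evidently used to prepare protein for structural work.
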