Addgene plasmid #12606: EC.SurA.pTYB1.a21-428.wt
Depositing lab: David McKay. Depositing organization: Stanford University. Publication: Crystallographic structure of SurA, a molecular chaperone that facilitates folding of outer membrane porins. Bitto E, McKay DB. Structure. 2002 Nov . 10(11):1489-98. 10.1016/S0969-2126(02)00877-8 PubMed 12429090.
Backbone
  Vector backbone: pTYB1
  Backbone manufacturer: New England Biolabs
  Backbone size w/o insert (bp): 7280
  Vector type: Bacterial Expression
Growth in bacteria
  Bacterial resistance: Ampicillin, 100 μg/mL
  Growth temperature: 37°C
  Growth strain: DH5alpha
  Copy number: High Copy
Gene/Insert
  Gene/Insert name: Escherichia coli surA
  Species: E. coli
  Insert size (bp): 1224
  Mutation: wild type
  Entrez Gene: surA (a.k.a. b0053, ECK0054)
  Tag / fusion protein: intein (C terminal on insert)
  Cloning method: Restriction Enzyme; 5′ cloning site NdeI (not destroyed); 3′ cloning site KpnI (not destroyed)
  Sequencing primers: 5′ T7
Terms and licenses: Academic/Nonprofit Terms; Industry Terms: Not Available to Industry
How to cite: EC.SurA.pTYB1.a21-428.wt was a gift from David McKay (Addgene plasmid # 12606 ; http://n2t.net/addgene:12606 ; RRID:Addgene_12606)
