>Addgene plasmid #12606 | EC.SurA.pTYB1.a21-428.wt | addgene partial sequence | sequence record 19029 | T7 5'-TAATACGACTCACTATAGGG-3'
GGCCCCCCAGGTAGTCGATAAAGTCGCAGCCGTCGTCAATAACGGCGTCGTGCTGGAAAGCGACGTTGAT
GGATTAATGCAGTCGGTAAAACTGAACGCTGCTCAGGCAAGGCAGCAACTTCCTGATGACGCGACGCTGC
GCCACCAAATCATGGAACGTTTGATCATGGATCAAATCATCCTGCAGATGGGGCAGAAAATGGGAGTGAA
AATCTCCGATGAGCAGCTGGATCAGGCGATTGCTAACATCGCGAAACAGAACAACATGACGCTGGATCAG
ATGCGCAGCCGTCTGGCTTACGATGGACTGAACTACAACACCTATCGTAACCAGATCCGCAAAGAGATAA
TTATCTCTGAAGTGCGTAACAACGAGGTGCGTCGTCGCATCACCATCCTGCCGCAGGAAGTCGAATCCCT
GGCGCAGCAGGTGGGTAACCAAAACGACGCCAGCACTGAGCTGAACCTGAGCCACATCCTGATCCCACTG
CCGGAAAACCCGACCTCTGATCAGGTGAACGAAGCGGAAAGCCAGGCGCGCGCCATTGTCGATCAGGCGC
GTAACGGCGCTGATTTCGGTAAGCTGGCGATTGCTCATTCTGCCGACCAGCAGGCGCTGAACGGCGGCCA
GATGGGCTGGGGCCGTATTCAGGAGTTGCCCGGGATCTTCGCCCAGGCATTAAGCACCGCGAAGAAAGGC
GACATTGTTGGCCCGATTCGTTCCGGCGTTTGCTTCCATATTCTGAAAGTTAACGACC
